Addgene plasmid #17475: pQCXIB CMV/TO LUC (w431-1)
Purpose: Retroviral Luciferase Expression vector, CMV/TO promoter, Blast
Depositing lab: Eric Campeau & Paul Kaufman. Depositing organization: University of Massachusetts, Worcester. Publication: A versatile viral system for expression and depletion of proteins in mammalian cells. Campeau E, Ruhl VE, Rodier F, Smith CL, Rahmberg BL, Fuss JO, Campisi J, Yaswen P, Cooper PK, Kaufman PD.. PLoS One. 2009 Aug 6;4(8):e6529. 10.1371/journal.pone.0006529 PubMed 19657394.
Backbone
  Vector backbone: pQCXIB
  Backbone size w/o insert (bp): 6971
  Vector type: Mammalian Expression, Retroviral, Luciferase
  Selectable markers: Blasticidin
Growth in bacteria
  Bacterial resistance: Ampicillin, 100 μg/mL
  Growth temperature: 37°C
  Growth strain: DH5alpha
  Growth instructions: TOP10F', 37oC
  Copy number: High Copy
Gene/Insert
  Gene/Insert name: Firefly Luciferase (alt name: LUC)
  Insert size (bp): 1652
  Cloning method: Restriction Enzyme
  Sequencing primers: 5′ CMVforw
Resource information
  A portion of this plasmid was derived from a plasmid made by: Luciferase gene derived from the pGL3 plasmid (Stratagene)
Terms and licenses: Academic/Nonprofit Terms; Industry Terms: Not Available to Industry
How to cite: pQCXIB CMV/TO LUC (w431-1) was a gift from Eric Campeau & Paul Kaufman (Addgene plasmid # 17475 ; http://n2t.net/addgene:17475 ; RRID:Addgene_17475)
