[The description below was written by a language model from this plasmid's Addgene catalogue record and pLannotate feature annotations shown in this document.]
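Description:
pQCXIB CMV/TO LUC (w431-1) is a self-inactivating gammaretroviral expression vector built on the pQCXIB backbone for delivering a firefly luciferase reporter into mammalian cells. In bacteria it is maintained as a high-copy plasmid through a ColE1/pUC-type origin and selected with ampicillin via the β-lactamase gene. The viral genome is transcribed in packaging cells from a hybrid 5' end in which a CMV enhancer/promoter is fused to a truncated murine sarcoma virus LTR. This is followed by the Ψ packaging signal and a truncated, start-codon-deficient gag segment that supports efficient encapsidation. The 3' LTR carries a U3 deletion, so that after reverse transcription and integration the LTRs of the provirus are transcriptionally inactive and expression depends on the internal promoter.

That internal promoter is CMV/TO: the CMV immediate early enhancer and promoter followed by two tet operator sites (annotated by the software as PLtetO-1 fragments). This allows strong constitutive expression in ordinary cells and tetracycline/doxycycline-regulated expression in cells that produce the Tet repressor. The luc+ luciferase coding sequence, derived from pGL3, is flanked by attB1 and attB2 Gateway sites. A V5 tag sequence lies downstream of attB2, but the record does not indicate whether it is fused in frame to luciferase. An EMCV IRES then drives translation of blasticidin S deaminase from the same transcript, linking blasticidin resistance to reporter expression in transduced cells. The short bleomycin-resistance, env, rop and bom fragments, and possibly the SV40 promoter outside the provirus, appear to be backbone remnants. The construct belongs to a modular viral vector series for protein expression and depletion, where it would suit use as a reporter or control for testing transduction and promoter regulation.
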