Features (pLannotate 1.2.2; 27 found; start..end, strand, type, name):
    309..512     +  promoter       CMV promoter: human cytomegalovirus (CMV) immediate early promoter
    513..688     +  LTR            5' LTR (truncated): truncated long terminal repeat from Moloney murine sarcoma virus
    810..1084    +  misc_feature   MESV Ψ (fragment): packaging signal of murine embryonic stem cell virus
   1151..1567    +  CDS            gag (truncated): truncated Moloney murine leukemia virus (MMLV) gag gene lacking the start codon
   1609..1912    +  enhancer       CMV enhancer: human cytomegalovirus immediate early enhancer
   1913..2116    +  promoter       CMV promoter: human cytomegalovirus (CMV) immediate early promoter
   2118..2137    +  promoter       PLtetO-1 promoter (fragment): modified phage lambda PL promoter with tet operator sites (Lutz and Bujard, 1997)
   2139..2158    +  promoter       PLtetO-1 promoter (fragment): modified phage lambda PL promoter with tet operator sites (Lutz and Bujard, 1997)
   2198..2222    +  protein_bind   attB1: mutant version of attB; recombination site for the Gateway® BP reaction BP Clonase™
   2228..3880    +  CDS            luciferase: firefly luciferase; luc+; enhanced luc+ version of the luciferase gene
   3887..3911    -  protein_bind   attB2: mutant version of attB; recombination site for the Gateway® BP reaction BP Clonase™
   3964..4005    +  CDS            V5 tag: epitope tag from simian virus 5
   4052..4624    +  misc_feature   IRES: internal ribosome entry site (IRES) of the encephalomyocarditis virus (EMCV)
   4630..4669    +  misc_feature   IRES (fragment): internal ribosome entry site (IRES) of the encephalomyocarditis virus (EMCV)
   4683..5081    +  CDS            BSD: blasticidin S deaminase; Aspergillus terreus BSD; confers resistance to blasticidin
   5082..5109    +  CDS            BleoR (fragment): antibiotic-binding protein; Sh ble from Streptoalloteichus hindustanus; confers resistance to bleomycin, phleomycin, and Zeocin™
   5113..5169    +  CDS            ble (fragment): BLE_KLEPN - Experimental evidence at protein level: Swiss-Prot protein existence level 1. Binding protein with a strong affinity to the bleomycin family of antibiotics. Binds to CL990; an antimitotic-antibiotic compound. From Klebsiella pneumoniae.
   5218..5287    +  CDS            env (fragment): murine leukemia virus gPr80 envelope polyprotein precursor; env; proteolytically cleaved into gp70SU and p15TM subunits
   5329..5754    +  LTR            3' LTR (ΔU3): self-inactivating 3' long terminal repeat (LTR) from Moloney murine leukemia virus
   5823..5863    +  CDS            rop (fragment): Rop protein, which maintains plasmids at low copy number; rop
   5965..6003    +  misc_feature   bom (fragment): basis of mobility region from pBR322
   6020..6349    +  promoter       SV40 promoter: SV40 enhancer and early promoter
   6355..6456    +  misc_feature   bom (fragment): basis of mobility region from pBR322
   6642..7230    -  rep_origin     ori: high-copy-number ColE1/pMB1/pBR322/pUC origin of replication
   7401..8261    -  CDS            AmpR: β-lactamase; bla; confers resistance to ampicillin, carbenicillin, and related antibiotics
   8262..8366    -  promoter       AmpR promoter: bla
   8552..308     +  enhancer       CMV enhancer (across the origin): human cytomegalovirus immediate early enhancer
>Addgene plasmid #17475 | pQCXIB CMV/TO LUC (w431-1) | depositor full sequence | sequence record 8640 | Author sequence
TCCGCGTTACATAACTTACGGTAAATGGCCCGCCTGGCTGACCGCCCAACGACCCCCGCCCATTGACGTC
AATAATGACGTATGTTCCCATAGTAACGCCAATAGGGACTTTCCATTGACGTCAATGGGTGGAGTATTTA
CGGTAAACTGCCCACTTGGCAGTACATCAAGTGTATCATATGCCAAGTACGCCCCCTATTGACGTCAATG
ACGGTAAATGGCCCGCCTGGCATTATGCCCAGTACATGACCTTATGGGACTTTCCTACTTGGCAGTACAT
CTACGTATTAGTCATCGCTATTACCATGGTGATGCGGTTTTGGCAGTACATCAATGGGCGTGGATAGCGG
TTTGACTCACGGGGATTTCCAAGTCTCCACCCCATTGACGTCAATGGGAGTTTGTTTTGGCACCAAAATC
AACGGGACTTTCCAAAATGTCGTAACAACTCCGCCCCATTGACGCAAATGGGCGGTAGGCGTGTACGGTG
GGAGGTCTATATAAGCAGAGCTCAATAAAAGAGCCCACAACCCCTCACTCGGCGCGCCAGTCTTCCGATA
GACTGCGTCGCCCGGGTACCCGTATTCCCAATAAAGCCTCTTGCTGTTTGCATCCGAATCGTGGTCTCGC
TGTTCCTTGGGAGGGTCTCCTCTGAGTGATTGACTACCCACGACGGGGGTCTTTCATTTGGGGGCTCGTC
CGGGATTTGGAGACCCCTGCCCAGGGACCACCGACCCACCACCGGGAGGTAAGCTGGCCAGCAACTTATC
TGTGTCTGTCCGATTGTCTAGTGTCTATGTTTGATGTTATGCGCCTGCGTCTGTACTAGTTAGCTAACTA
GCTCTGTATCTGGCGGACCCGTGGTGGAACTGACGAGTTCTGAACACCCGGCCGCAACCCTGGGAGACGT
CCCAGGGACTTTGGGGGCCGTTTTTGTGGCCCGACCTGAGGAAGGGAGTCGATGTGGAATCCGACCCCGT
CAGGATATGTGGTTCTGGTAGGAGACGAGAACCTAAAACAGTTCCCGCCTCCGTCTGAATTTTTGCTTTC
GGTTTGGAACCGAAGCCGCGCGTCTTGTCTGCTGCAGCGCTGCAGCATCGTTCTGTGTTGTCTCTGTCTG
ACTGTGTTTCTGTATTTGTCTGAAAATTAGGGCCAGACTGTTACCACTCCCTTAAGTTTGACCTTAGGTC
ACTGGAAAGATGTCGAGCGGATCGCTCACAACCAGTCGGTAGATGTCAAGAAGAGACGTTGGGTTACCTT
CTGCTCTGCAGAATGGCCAACCTTTAACGTCGGATGGCCGCGAGACGGCACCTTTAACCGAGACCTCATC
ACCCAGGTTAAGATCAAGGTCTTTTCACCTGGCCCGCATGGACACCCAGACCAGGTCCCCTACATCGTGA
CCTGGGAAGCCTTGGCTTTTGACCCCCCTCCCTGGGTCAAGCCCTTTGTACACCCTAAGCCTCCGCCTCC
TCTTCCTCCATCCGCCCCGTCTCTCCCCCTTGAACCTCCTCGTTCGACCCCGCCTCGATCCTCCCTTTAT
CCAGCCCTCACTCCTTCTCTAGGCGCCGGAATTGAAGATCTGGGGGATCGATAAGCTTGGGAGTTCCGCG
TTACATAACTTACGGTAAATGGCCCGCCTGGCTGACCGCCCAACGACCCCCGCCCATTGACGTCAATAAT
GACGTATGTTCCCATAGTAACGCCAATAGGGACTTTCCATTGACGTCAATGGGTGGAGTATTTACGGTAA
ACTGCCCACTTGGCAGTACATCAAGTGTATCATATGCCAAGTACGCCCCCTATTGACGTCAATGACGGTA
AATGGCCCGCCTGGCATTATGCCCAGTACATGACCTTATGGGACTTTCCTACTTGGCAGTACATCTACGT
ATTAGTCATCGCTATTACCATGGTGATGCGGTTTTGGCAGTACATCAATGGGCGTGGATAGCGGTTTGAC
TCACGGGGATTTCCAAGTCTCCACCCCATTGACGTCAATGGGAGTTTGTTTTGGCACCAAAATCAACGGG
ACTTTCCAAAATGTCGTAACAACTCCGCCCCATTGACGCAAATGGGCGGTAGGCGTGTACGGTGGGAGGT
CTATATAAGCAGAGCTCTCCCTATCAGTGATAGAGATCTCCCTATCAGTGATAGAGATCGTCGACTAGTC
CAGTGTGGTGGAATTCTGCAGATATCAACAAGTTTGTACAAAAAAGCAGGCTCCACCATGGAAGACGCCA
AAAACATAAAGAAAGGCCCGGCGCCATTCTATCCGCTGGAAGATGGAACCGCTGGAGAGCAACTGCATAA
GGCTATGAAGAGATACGCCCTGGTTCCTGGAACAATTGCTTTTACAGATGCACATATCGAGGTGGACATC
ACTTACGCTGAGTACTTCGAAATGTCCGTTCGGTTGGCAGAAGCTATGAAACGATATGGGCTGAATACAA
ATCACAGAATCGTCGTATGCAGTGAAAACTCTCTTCAATTCTTTATGCCGGTGTTGGGCGCGTTATTTAT
CGGAGTTGCAGTTGCGCCCGCGAACGACATTTATAATGAACGTGAATTGCTCAACAGTATGGGCATTTCG
CAGCCTACCGTGGTGTTCGTTTCCAAAAAGGGGTTGCAAAAAATTTTGAACGTGCAAAAAAAGCTCCCAA
TCATCCAAAAAATTATTATCATGGATTCTAAAACGGATTACCAGGGATTTCAGTCGATGTACACGTTCGT
CACATCTCATCTACCTCCCGGTTTTAATGAATACGATTTTGTGCCAGAGTCCTTCGATAGGGACAAGACA
ATTGCACTGATCATGAACTCCTCTGGATCTACTGGTCTGCCTAAAGGTGTCGCTCTGCCTCATAGAACTG
CCTGCGTGAGATTCTCGCATGCCAGAGATCCTATTTTTGGCAATCAAATCATTCCGGATACTGCGATTTT
AAGTGTTGTTCCATTCCATCACGGTTTTGGAATGTTTACTACACTCGGATATTTGATATGTGGATTTCGA
GTCGTCTTAATGTATAGATTTGAAGAAGAGCTGTTTCTGAGGAGCCTTCAGGATTACAAGATTCAAAGTG
CGCTGCTGGTGCCAACCCTATTCTCCTTCTTCGCCAAAAGCACTCTGATTGACAAATACGATTTATCTAA
TTTACACGAAATTGCTTCTGGTGGCGCTCCCCTCTCTAAGGAAGTCGGGGAAGCGGTTGCCAAGAGGTTC
CATCTGCCAGGTATCAGGCAAGGATATGGGCTCACTGAGACTACATCAGCTATTCTGATTACACCCGAGG
GGGATGATAAACCGGGCGCGGTCGGTAAAGTTGTTCCATTTTTTGAAGCGAAGGTTGTGGATCTGGATAC
CGGGAAAACGCTGGGCGTTAATCAAAGAGGCGAACTGTGTGTGAGAGGTCCTATGATTATGTCCGGTTAT
GTAAACAATCCGGAAGCGACCAACGCCTTGATTGACAAGGATGGATGGCTACATTCTGGAGACATAGCTT
ACTGGGACGAAGACGAACACTTCTTCATCGTTGACCGCCTGAAGTCTCTGATTAAGTACAAAGGCTATCA
GGTGGCTCCCGCTGAATTGGAATCCATCTTGCTCCAACACCCCAACATCTTCGACGCAGGTGTCGCAGGT
CTTCCCGACGATGACGCCGGTGAACTTCCCGCCGCCGTTGTTGTTTTGGAGCACGGAAAGACGATGACGG
AAAAAGAGATCGTGGATTACGTCGCCAGTCAAGTAACAACCGCGAAAAAGTTGCGCGGAGGAGTTGTGTT
TGTGGACGAAGTACCGAAAGGTCTTACCGGAAAACTCGACGCAAGAAAAATCAGAGAGATCCTCATAAAG
GCCAAGAAGGGCGGAAAGATCGCCGTGTAATTCTAGACCCAGCTTTCTTGTACAAAGTGGTTGATATCCA
GCACAGTGGCGGCCGCTCGAGTCTAGAGGGCCCGCGGTTCGAAGGTAAGCCTATCCCTAACCCTCTCCTC
GGTCTCGATTCTACGCGTACCGGTAGGCCTCGTACGCTTAATTAACGGATCCGGAATTCCGCCCCTCTCC
CTCCCCCCCCCCTAACGTTACTGGCCGAAGCCGCTTGGAATAAGGCCGGTGTGCGTTTGTCTATATGTTA
TTTTCCACCATATTGCCGTCTTTTGGCAATGTGAGGGCCCGGAAACCTGGCCCTGTCTTCTTGACGAGCA
TTCCTAGGGGTCTTTCCCCTCTCGCCAAAGGAATGCAAGGTCTGTTGAATGTCGTGAAGGAAGCAGTTCC
TCTGGAAGCTTCTTGAAGACAAACAACGTCTGTAGCGACCCTTTGCAGGCAGCGGAACCCCCCACCTGGC
GACAGGTGCCTCTGCGGCCAAAAGCCACGTGTATAAGATACACCTGCAAAGGCGGCACAACCCCAGTGCC
ACGTTGTGAGTTGGATAGTTGTGGAAAGAGTCAAATGGCTCTCCTCAAGCGTATTCAACAAGGGGCTGAA
GGATGCCCAGAAGGTACCCCATTGTATGGGATCTGATCTGGGGCCTCGGTGCACATGCTTTACATGTGTT
TAGTCGAGGTTAAAAAACGTCTAGGCCCCCCGAACCACGGGGACGTGGTTTTCCTTTGAAAAACACGATG
ATAAGCTTGCCACGGGGACGTGGTTTTCCTTTGAAAAACACGATGATAAGCTTGCCACAACCATGGCCAA
GCCTTTGTCTCAAGAAGAATCCACCCTCATTGAAAGAGCAACGGCTACAATCAACAGCATCCCCATCTCT
GAAGACTACAGCGTCGCCAGCGCAGCTCTCTCTAGCGACGGCCGCATCTTCACTGGTGTCAATGTATATC
ATTTTACTGGGGGACCTTGTGCAGAACTCGTGGTGCTGGGCACTGCTGCTGCTGCGGCAGCTGGCAACCT
GACTTGTATCGTCGCGATCGGAAATGAGAACAGGGGCATCTTGAGCCCCTGCGGACGGTGCCGACAGGTG
CTTCTCGATCTGCATCCTGGGATCAAAGCCATAGTGAAGGACAGTGATGGACAGCCGACGGCAGTTGGGA
TTCGTGAATTGCTGCCCTCTGGTTATGTGTGGGAGGGCTAAGCACTTCGTGGCCGAGGAGCAGGACTGAC
ACGACCCGGACGGGACGCTCCTGCGCCTGATACAGAACGAATTGCTTGCAGGCATCTCATGAGTGTGTCT
TCCCGTTTTCCGCCTGAGGTCACTGCGTGGATGGAGCATCAGTGGTCCAGGCTCTAGTTTTGACTCAACA
ATATCACCAGCTGAAGCCTATAGAGTACGAGCCATAGATAAAATAAAAGATTTTATTTAGTCTCCAGAAA
AAGGGGGGAATGAAAGACCCCACCTGTAGGTTTGGCAAGCTAGCTTAAGTAACGCCATTTTGCAAGGCAT
GGAAAAATACATAACTGAGAATAGAGAAGTTCAGATCAAGGTCAGGAACAGATGGAACAGGGTCGACCCT
AGAGAACCATCAGATGTTTCCAGGGTGCCCCAAGGACCTGAAATGACCCTGTGCCTTATTTGAACTAACC
AATCAGTTCGCTTCTCGCTTCTGTTCGCGCGCTTCTGCTCCCCGAGCTCAATAAAAGAGCCCACAACCCC
TCACTCGGGGCGCCAGTCCTCCGATTGACTGAGTCGCCCGGGTACCCGTGTATCCAATAAACCCTCTTGC
AGTTGCATCCGACTTGTGGTCTCGCTGTTCCTTGGGAGGGTCTCCTCTGAGTGATTGACTACCCGTCAGC
GGGGGTCTTTCATTTGGGGGCTCGTCCGGGATCGGGAGACCCCTGCCCAGGGACCACCGACCCACCACCG
GGAGGTAAGCTGGCTGCCTCGCGCGTTTCGGTGATGACGGTGAAAACCTCTGACACATGCAGCTCCCGGA
GACGGTCACAGCTTGTCTGTAAGCGGATGCCGGGAGCAGACAAGCCCGTCAGGGCGCGTCAGCGGGTGTT
GGCGGGTGTCGGGGCGCAGCCATGACCCAGTCACGTAGCGATAGCGGAGTGTAGATCCGGCTGTGGAATG
TGTGTCAGTTAGGGTGTGGAAAGTCCCCAGGCTCCCCAGCAGGCAGAAGTATGCAAAGCATGCATCTCAA
TTAGTCAGCAACCAGGTGTGGAAAGTCCCCAGGCTCCCCAGCAGGCAGAAGTATGCAAAGCATGCATCTC
AATTAGTCAGCAACCATAGTCCCGCCCCTAACTCCGCCCATCCCGCCCCTAACTCCGCCCAGTTCCGCCC
ATTCTCCGCCCCATGGCTGACTAATTTTTTTTATTTATGCAGAGGCCGAGGCCGCCTCGGCCTCTGAGCT
ATTCCAGAAGTAGTGAGGAGGCTTTTTTGGAGGCCTAGGCTTTTGCAAAAAGCTTACTGGCTTAACTATG
CGGCATCAGAGCAGATTGTACTGAGAGTGCACCATATGCGGTGTGAAATACCGCACAGATGCGTAAGGAG
AAAATACCGCATCAGGCGCTCTTCCGCTTCCTCGCTCACTGACTCGCTGCGCTCGGTCGTTCGGCTGCGG
CGAGCGGTATCAGCTCACTCAAAGGCGGTAATACGGTTATCCACAGAATCAGGGGATAACGCAGGAAAGA
ACATGTGAGCAAAAGGCCAGCAAAAGGCCAGGAACCGTAAAAAGGCCGCGTTGCTGGCGTTTTTCCATAG
GCTCCGCCCCCCTGACGAGCATCACAAAAATCGACGCTCAAGTCAGAGGTGGCGAAACCCGACAGGACTA
TAAAGATACCAGGCGTTTCCCCCTGGAAGCTCCCTCGTGCGCTCTCCTGTTCCGACCCTGCCGCTTACCG
GATACCTGTCCGCCTTTCTCCCTTCGGGAAGCGTGGCGCTTTCTCATAGCTCACGCTGTAGGTATCTCAG
TTCGGTGTAGGTCGTTCGCTCCAAGCTGGGCTGTGTGCACGAACCCCCCGTTCAGCCCGACCGCTGCGCC
TTATCCGGTAACTATCGTCTTGAGTCCAACCCGGTAAGACACGACTTATCGCCACTGGCAGCAGCCACTG
GTAACAGGATTAGCAGAGCGAGGTATGTAGGCGGTGCTACAGAGTTCTTGAAGTGGTGGCCTAACTACGG
CTACACTAGAAGGACAGTATTTGGTATCTGCGCTCTGCTGAAGCCAGTTACCTTCGGAAAAAGAGTTGGT
AGCTCTTGATCCGGCAAACAAACCACCGCTGGTAGCGGTGGTTTTTTTGTTTGCAAGCAGCAGATTACGC
GCAGAAAAAAAGGATCTCAAGAAGATCCTTTGATCTTTTCTACGGGGTCTGACGCTCAGTGGAACGAAAA
CTCACGTTAAGGGATTTTGGTCATGAGATTATCAAAAAGGATCTTCACCTAGATCCTTTTAAATTAAAAA
TGAAGTTTTAAATCAATCTAAAGTATATATGAGTAAACTTGGTCTGACAGTTACCAATGCTTAATCAGTG
AGGCACCTATCTCAGCGATCTGTCTATTTCGTTCATCCATAGTTGCCTGACTCCCCGTCGTGTAGATAAC
TACGATACGGGAGGGCTTACCATCTGGCCCCAGTGCTGCAATGATACCGCGAGACCCACGCTCACCGGCT
CCAGATTTATCAGCAATAAACCAGCCAGCCGGAAGGGCCGAGCGCAGAAGTGGTCCTGCAACTTTATCCG
CCTCCATCCAGTCTATTAATTGTTGCCGGGAAGCTAGAGTAAGTAGTTCGCCAGTTAATAGTTTGCGCAA
CGTTGTTGCCATTGCTGCAGGCATCGTGGTGTCACGCTCGTCGTTTGGTATGGCTTCATTCAGCTCCGGT
TCCCAACGATCAAGGCGAGTTACATGATCCCCCATGTTGTGCAAAAAAGCGGTTAGCTCCTTCGGTCCTC
CGATCGTTGTCAGAAGTAAGTTGGCCGCAGTGTTATCACTCATGGTTATGGCAGCACTGCATAATTCTCT
TACTGTCATGCCATCCGTAAGATGCTTTTCTGTGACTGGTGAGTACTCAACCAAGTCATTCTGAGAATAG
TGTATGCGGCGACCGAGTTGCTCTTGCCCGGCGTCAACACGGGATAATACCGCGCCACATAGCAGAACTT
TAAAAGTGCTCATCATTGGAAAACGTTCTTCGGGGCGAAAACTCTCAAGGATCTTACCGCTGTTGAGATC
CAGTTCGATGTAACCCACTCGTGCACCCAACTGATCTTCAGCATCTTTTACTTTCACCAGCGTTTCTGGG
TGAGCAAAAACAGGAAGGCAAAATGCCGCAAAAAAGGGAATAAGGGCGACACGGAAATGTTGAATACTCA
TACTCTTCCTTTTTCAATATTATTGAAGCATTTATCAGGGTTATTGTCTCATGAGCGGATACATATTTGA
ATGTATTTAGAAAAATAAACAAATAGGGGTTCCGCGCACATTTCCCCGAAAAGTGCCACCTGACGTCTAA
GAAACCATTATTATCATGACATTAACCTATAAAAATAGGCGTATCACGAGGCCCTTTCGTCTTCAAGAAT
TAGCTTGGCCATTGCATACGTTGTATCCATATCATAATATGTACATTTATATTGGCTCATGTCCAACATT
ACCGCCATGTTGACATTGATTATTGACTAGTTATTAATAGTAATCAATTACGGGGTCATTAGTTCATAGC
CCATATATGGAGT
