>Addgene plasmid #17475 | pQCXIB CMV/TO LUC (w431-1) | addgene partial sequence | sequence record 25932 | 17475 with LucNrev
GAATGGCGCCGGGCCTTTCTTTATGTTTTTGGCGTCTTCCATGGTGGAGCCTGCTTTTTTGTACAAACTT
GTTGATATCTGCAGAATTCCACCACACTGGACTAGTCGACGATCTCTATCACTGATAGGGAGATCTCTAT
CACTGATAGGGAGAGCTCTGCTTATATAGACCTCCCACCGTACACGCCTACCGCCCATTTGCGTCAATGG
GGCGGAGTTGTTACGACATTTTGGAAAGTCCCGTTGATTTTGGTGCCAAAACAAACTCCCATTGACGTCA
ATGGGGTGGAGACTTGGAAATCCCCGTGAGTCAAACCGCTATCCACGCCCATTGATGTACTGCCAAAACC
GCATCACCATGGTAATAGCGATGACTAATACGTAGATGTACTGCCAAGTAGGAAAGTCCCATAAGGTCAT
GTACTGGGCATAATGCCAGGCGGGCCATTTACCGTCATTGACGTCAATAGGGGGCGTACTTGGCATATGA
TACACTTGATGTACTGCCAAGTGGGCAGTTTACCGTAAATACTCCACCCATTGACGTCAATGGAAAGTCC
CTATTGGCGTTACTATGGGAACATACGTCATTATTGACGTCAATGGGCGGGGGTCGTTGGGCGGTCAGCC
AGGCGGGCCATTTACCGTAAGTTATGTAA
